>Addgene plasmid #64295 | pJexpress414_OmpA171_H1457 | addgene partial sequence | sequence record 114066 | T7 5'-TAATACGACTCACTATAGGG-3'
ACTTTTAGGAGATAAAACATATGAAAAAGACCGCAATCGCCATCGCAGTGGCACTGGCTGGTTTCGCTAC
CGTAGCGCAGGCCGCGCCGAACGACAACACCTGGTATACTGGTGCTAAACTGGGCTGGTCCCAGTACCAC
GACACTGGTTTCATCAATAATAATGGCCCGACCCACGAGAACCAGCAGGGTATCGGTGCCTTTGCAGGCA
TCCAGGTGAACCCGTACGTTGGCCTGGAGCTGGGCGTTGACGTTCTCGGTCGTATGCCGTACAAAGGCAG
CGTTGAAAACGGTGCATACAAGGCTCAGGGCGTTCAACTGACCGCTAAACTGGGTTACCCGATCACCGAC
GACCTGGATATCTATACTCGTCTGGGTGGCATGGTATGGCGTGCAGATACTAAATCCAACGTTTATGGTA
AAAACCACGATACCGGCGTTTCTTTCGTCATGGCGCTGGGTAGCGAACATGCGATCACTCCGGAGATCGC
TACCCGTCTGGAATACCAGTGGACCAACAACATCGGTGACTACCCATACGATGTTCCAGATTACGCGACT
CGTCCGGATAACTGGATGGTGTCTCTGGGTGCGTCCTACCGTTTCGGTTGTTGCCCTGGTTGCTGTCACC
ATCACCACCATCACTAAAAGCTTCCCCCTAGCATAACCCCTTGGGGCCTCTAAACGGGTCTTGAGGGGTT
TTTTGCCCCTGAGACGCGTCAATCGAGTTCGTACCTAAGGGCGACACCCCATAATTAGCCCGGGCGAAAG
GCCCAGTCTTTCGACTGAGCCTTT
