[The description below was written by a language model from this plasmid's Addgene catalogue record.]
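Description:
pJexpress414_OmpA171_H1457 is a bacterial expression plasmid built on the commercial pJexpress414 backbone (about 4 kb without insert). It is a high-copy vector selected with ampicillin. The record gives no feature table, so the origin of replication and other backbone elements, as well as the cloning method, are not specified. Expression of the insert is driven by a T7 promoter, which requires a host that supplies T7 RNA polymerase for protein production. The listed growth strain is a standard cloning strain used for propagation.

The payload is a 642 bp synthetic gene, OmpA_H1457, encoding a variant of the transmembrane beta-barrel domain of the outer membrane protein OmpA (the "171" in the name presumably refers to this truncated domain, though the record does not say so). It comes from a study on computational redesign of the lipid-facing surface of OmpA. This construct is a hybrid in which strands 1, 4, 5 and 7 keep the wild-type sequence, and by implication the remaining strands carry the redesigned surface residues. The protein has a C-terminal FlAsH tag, a tetracysteine motif that binds biarsenical fluorescent dyes for specific labelling, followed by a 6xHis tag for detection or metal-affinity purification. The depositor's protein sequence also appears to include an N-terminal secretion signal and an internal HA-type epitope, although neither is listed among the catalogued tags.

Such hybrids are suited to mapping which strands tolerate redesign, by comparing expression, membrane insertion and folding against fully wild-type and fully redesigned versions.
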