Addgene plasmid #64295: pJexpress414_OmpA171_H1457
Purpose: OmpA redesign hybrid with wild-type strands 1457
Depositing lab: Timothy Whitehead. Depositing organization: Michigan State University. Publication: Computational redesign of the lipid-facing surface of the outer membrane protein OmpA. Stapleton JA, Whitehead TA, Nanda V. Proc Natl Acad Sci U S A. 2015 Jul 21. pii: 201501836. 10.1073/pnas.1501836112 PubMed 26199411.
Backbone
  Vector backbone: pJexpress414
  Backbone manufacturer: DNA2.0
  Backbone size w/o insert (bp): 4000
  Vector type: Bacterial Expression, Synthetic Biology
Growth in bacteria
  Bacterial resistance: Ampicillin, 100 μg/mL
  Growth temperature: 37°C
  Growth strain: XL1 Blue
  Copy number: High Copy
Gene/Insert
  Gene/Insert name: OmpA_H1457
  Species: Synthetic
  Insert size (bp): 642
  Promoter: T7
  Tag / fusion protein: FlAsH (C terminal on insert); 6His (C terminal on insert)
  Cloning method: Unknown
  Sequencing primers: 5′ pTF 5′-CTCGAAAATAATAAAGGGAAAATCAG-3′; 3′ pTR 5′-TGGTAGTGTGGGGACTC-3′
Terms and licenses: Academic/Nonprofit Terms; Industry Terms: Not Available to Industry
Depositor comments: Amino acid sequence: mkktaiaiavalagfatvaqaapndntWyTgAkLgWsqyhdtgfinnngpthenqQgIgAfAgIqVnpyVgLeLgVdVlgrmpykgsvengaykaqgVqLtAkLgYpitddLdIyTrLgGmVwradtksnvygknhdtgvsFvMaLgSeHaItpeIaTrLeYqWtnnigdYPYDVPDYAtrpdnWmVsLgAsYrfgCCPGCCHHHHHH
How to cite: pJexpress414_OmpA171_H1457 was a gift from Timothy Whitehead (Addgene plasmid # 64295 ; http://n2t.net/addgene:64295 ; RRID:Addgene_64295)
